>Addgene plasmid #149434 | pBigTB-CreERT2 | addgene full sequence | sequence record 310090 | Addgene NGS Result
GACATTGATTATTGACTAGTTATTAATAGTAATCAATTACGGGGTCATTAGTTCATAGCCCATATATGGA
GTTCCGCGTTACATAACTTACGGTAAATGGCCCGCCTGGCTGACCGCCCAACGACCCCCGCCCATTGACG
TCAATAATGACGTATGTTCCCATAGTAACGCCAATAGGGACTTTCCATTGACGTCAATGGGTGGAGTATT
TACGGTAAACTGCCCACTTGGCAGTACATCAAGTGTATCATATGCCAAGTACGCCCCCTATTGACGTCAA
TGACGGTAAATGGCCCGCCTGGCATTATGCCCAGTACATGACCTTATGGGACTTTCCTACTTGGCAGTAC
ATCTACGTATTAGTCATCGCTATTACCATGGTCGAGGTGAGCCCCACGTTCTGCTTCACTCTCCCCATCT
CCCCCCCCTCCCCACCCCCAATTTTGTATTTATTTATTTTTTAATTATTTTGTGCAGCGATGGGGGCGGG
GGGGGGGGGNGCGCGCGCCAGGCGGGGCGGGGCGGGGCGAGGGGCGGGGCGGGGCGAGGCGGAGAGGTGC
GGCGGCAGCCAATCAGAGCGGCGCGCTCCGAAAGTTTCCTTTTATGGCGAGGCGGCGGCGGCGGCGGCCC
TATAAAAAGCGAAGCGCGCGGCGGGCGGGAGTCGCTGCGCGCTGCCTTCGCCCCGTGCCCCGCTCCGCCG
CCGCCTCGCGCCGCCCGCCCCGGCTCTGACTGACCGCGTTACTCCCACAGGTGAGCGGGCGGGACGGCCC
TTCTCCTCCGGGCTGTAATTAGCGCTTGGTTTAATGACGGCTTGTTTCTTTTCTGTGGCTGCGTGAAAGC
CTTGAGGGGCTCCGGGAGGGCCCTTTGTGCGGGGGGAGCGGCTCGGGGGGTGCGTGCGTGTGTGTGTGCG
TGGGGAGCGCCGCGTGCGGCTCCGCGCTGCCCGGCGGCTGTGAGCGCTGCGGGCGCGGCGCGGGGCTTTG
TGCGCTCCGCAGTGTGCGCGAGGGGAGCGCGGCCGGGGGCGGTGCCCCGCGGTGCGGGGGGGGCTGCGAG
GGGAACAAAGGCTGCGTGCGGGGTGTGTGCGTGGGGGGGTGAGCAGGGGGTGTGGGCGCGTCGGTCGGGC
TGCAACCCCCCCTGCACCCCCCTCCCCGAGTTGCTGAGCACGGCCCGGCTTCGGGTGCGGGGCTCCGTAC
GGGGCGTGGCGCGGGGCTCGCCGTGCCGGGCGGGGGGTGGCGGCAGGTGGGGGTGCCGGGCGGGGCGGGG
CCGCCTCGGGCCGGGGAGGGCTCGGGGGAGGGGCGCGGCGGCCCCCGGAGCGCCGGCGGCTGTCGAGGCG
CGGCGAGCCGCAGCCATTGCCTTTTATGGTAATCGTGCGAGAGGGCGCAGGGACTTCCTTTGTCCCAAAT
CTGTGCGGAGCCGAAATCTGGGAGGCGCCGCCGCACCCCCTCTAGCGGGCGCGGGGCGAAGCGGTGCGGC
GCCGGCAGGAAGGAAATGGGCGGGGAGGGCCTTCGTGCGTCGCCGCGCCGCCGTCCCCTTCTCCCTCTCC
AGCCTCGGGGCTGTCCGCGGGGGGACGGCTGCCTTCGGGGGGGACGGGGCAGGGCGGGGTTCGGCTTCTG
GCGTGTGACCGGCGGCTCTAGAGCCTCTGCTAACCATGTTCATGCCTTCTTCTTTTTCCTACAGCTCCTG
GGCAACGTGCTGGTTATTGTGCTGTCTCATCATTTTGGCAAAGAATTCTGAGCCGCCACCATGGCCAATT
TACTGACCGTACACCAAAATTTGCCTGCATTACCGGTCGATGCAACGAGTGATGAGGTTCGCAAGAACCT
GATGGACATGTTCAGGGATCGCCAGGCGTTTTCTGAGCATACCTGGAAAATGCTTCTGTCCGTTTGCCGG
TCGTGGGCGGCATGGTGCAAGTTGAATAACCGGAAATGGTTTCCCGCAGAACCTGAAGATGTTCGCGATT
ATCTTCTATATCTTCAGGCGCGCGGTCTGGCAGTAAAAACTATCCAGCAACATTTGGGCCAGCTAAACAT
GCTTCATCGTCGGTCCGGGCTGCCACGACCAAGTGACAGCAATGCTGTTTCACTGGTTATGCGGCGGATC
CGAAAAGAAAACGTTGATGCCGGTGAACGTGCAAAACAGGCTCTAGCGTTCGAACGCACTGATTTCGACC
AGGTTCGTTCACTCATGGAAAATAGCGATCGCTGCCAGGATATACGTAATCTGGCATTTCTGGGGATTGC
TTATAACACCCTGTTACGTATAGCCGAAATTGCCAGGATCAGGGTTAAAGATATCTCACGTACTGACGGT
GGGAGAATGTTAATCCATATTGGCAGAACGAAAACGCTGGTTAGCACCGCAGGTGTAGAGAAGGCACTTA
GCCTGGGGGTAACTAAACTGGTCGAGCGATGGATTTCCGTCTCTGGTGTAGCTGATGATCCGAATAACTA
CCTGTTTTGCCGGGTCAGAAAAAATGGTGTTGCCGCGCCATCTGCCACCAGCCAGCTATCAACTCGCGCC
CTGGAAGGGATTTTTGAAGCAACTCATCGATTGATTTACGGCGCTAAGGATGACTCTGGTCAGAGATACC
TGGCCTGGTCTGGACACAGTGCCCGTGTCGGAGCCGCGCGAGATATGGCCCGCGCTGGAGTTTCAATACC
GGAGATCATGCAAGCTGGTGGCTGGACCAATGTAAATATTGTCATGAACTATATCCGTAACCTGGATAGT
GAAACAGGGGCAATGGTGCGCCTGCTGGAAGATGGCGATCTCGAGCCATCTGCTGGAGACATGAGAGCTG
CCAACCTTTGGCCAAGCCCGCTCATGATCAAACGCTCTAAGAAGAACAGCCTGGCCTTGTCCCTGACGGC
CGACCAGATGGTCAGTGCCTTGTTGGATGCTGAGCCCCCCATACTCTATTCCGAGTATGATCCTACCAGA
CCCTTCAGTGAAGCTTCGATGATGGGCTTACTGACCAACCTGGCAGACAGGGAGCTGGTTCACATGATCA
ACTGGGCGAAGAGGGTGCCAGGCTTTGTGGATTTGACCCTCCATGATCAGGTCCACCTTCTAGAATGTGC
CTGGCTAGAGATCCTGATGATTGGTCTCGTCTGGCGCTCCATGGAGCACCCAGTGAAGCTACTGTTTGCT
CCTAACTTGCTCTTGGACAGGAACCAGGGAAAATGTGTAGAGGGCATGGTGGAGATCTTCGACATGCTGC
TGGCTACATCATCTCGGTTCCGCATGATGAATCTGCAGGGAGAGGAGTTTGTGTGCCTCAAATCTATTAT
TTTGCTTAATTCTGGAGTGTACACATTTCTGTCCAGCACCCTGAAGTCTCTGGAAGAGAAGGACCATATC
CACCGAGTCCTGGACAAGATCACAGACACTTTGATCCACCTGATGGCCAAGGCAGGCCTGACCCTGCAGC
AGCAGCACCAGCGGCTGGCCCAGCTCCTCCTCATCCTCTCCCACATCAGGCACATGAGTAACAAAGGCAT
GGAGCATCTGTACAGCATGAAGTGCAAGAACGTGGTGCCCCTCTATGACCTGCTGCTGGAGGCGGCGGAC
GCCCACCGCCTACATGCGCCCACTAGCCGTGGAGGGGCATCCGTGGAGGAGACGGACCAAAGCCACTTGG
CCACTGCGGGCTCTACTTCATCGCATTCCTTGCAAAAGTATTACATCACGGGGGAGGCAGAGGGTTTCCC
TGCCACAGCTTGATAGCGGCCGCGAGCTCGCTGATCAGCCTCGACTGTGCCTTCTAGTTGCCAGCCATCT
GTTGTTTGCCCCTCCCCCGTGCCTTCCTTGACCCTGGAAGGTGCCACTCCCACTGTCCTTTCCTAATAAA
ATGAGGAAATTGCATCGCATTGTCTGAGTAGGTGTCATTCTATTCTGGGGGGTGGGGTGGGGCAGGACAG
CAAGGGGGAGGATTGGGAAGACAATAGCAGGCATGCTGGGGATGCGGTGGGCTCTATGGCTTCTGAGGCG
GAAAGAACCAGCTGGGGCTCGATCCTCTAGTTGGCGCGCCAACGGTACCAGCTTTTGTTCCCTTTAGTGA
GGGTTAATTTCGAGCTTGGCGTAATCATGGTCATAGCTGTTTCCTGTGTGAAATTGTTATCCGCTCACAA
TTCCACACAACATACGAGCCGGAAGCATAAAGTGTAAAGCCTGGGGTGCCTAATGAGTGAGCTAACTCAC
ATTAATTGCGTTGCGCTCACTGCCCGCTTTCCAGTCGGGAAACCTGTCGTGCCAGCTGCATTAATGAATC
GGCCAACGCGCGGGGAGAGGCGGTTTGCGTATTGGGCGCTCTTCCGCTTCCTCGCTCACTGACTCGCTGC
GCTCGGTCGTTCGGCTGCGGCGAGCGGTATCAGCTCACTCAAAGGCGGTAATACGGTTATCCACAGAATC
AGGGGATAACGCAGGAAAGAACATGTGAGCAAAAGGCCAGCAAAAGGCCAGGAACCGTAAAAAGGCCGCG
TTGCTGGCGTTTTTCCATAGGCTCCGCCCCCCTGACGAGCATCACAAAAATCGACGCTCAAGTCAGAGGT
GGCGAAACCCGACAGGACTATAAAGATACCAGGCGTTTCCCCCTGGAAGCTCCCTCGTGCGCTCTCCTGT
TCCGACCCTGCCGCTTACCGGATACCTGTCCGCCTTTCTCCCTTCGGGAAGCGTGGCGCTTTCTCATAGC
TCACGCTGTAGGTATCTCAGTTCGGTGTAGGTCGTTCGCTCCAAGCTGGGCTGTGTGCACGAACCCCCCG
TTCAGCCCGACCGCTGCGCCTTATCCGGTAACTATCGTCTTGAGTCCAACCCGGTAAGACACGACTTATC
GCCACTGGCAGCAGCCACTGGTAACAGGATTAGCAGAGCGAGGTATGTAGGCGGTGCTACAGAGTTCTTG
AAGTGGTGGCCTAACTACGGCTACACTAGAAGAACAGTATTTGGTATCTGCGCTCTGCTGAAGCCAGTTA
CCTTCGGAAAAAGAGTTGGTAGCTCTTGATCCGGCAAACAAACCACCGCTGGTAGCGGTGGTTTTTTTGT
TTGCAAGCAGCAGATTACGCGCAGAAAAAAAGGATCTCAAGAAGATCCTTTGATCTTTTCTACGGGGTCT
GACGCTCAGTGGAACGAAAACTCACGTTAAGGGATTTTGGTCATGAGATTATCAAAAAGGATCTTCACCT
AGATCCTTTTAAATTAAAAATGAAGTTTTAAATCAATCTAAAGTATATATGAGTAAACTTGGTCTGACAG
TTACCAATGCTTAATCAGTGAGGCACCTATCTCAGCGATCTGTCTATTTCGTTCATCCATAGTTGCCTGA
CTCCCCGTCGTGTAGATAACTACGATACGGGAGGGCTTACCATCTGGCCCCAGTGCTGCAATGATACCGC
GAGACCCACGCTCACCGGCTCCAGATTTATCAGCAATAAACCAGCCAGCCGGAAGGGCCGAGCGCAGAAG
TGGTCCTGCAACTTTATCCGCCTCCATCCAGTCTATTAATTGTTGCCGGGAAGCTAGAGTAAGTAGTTCG
CCAGTTAATAGTTTGCGCAACGTTGTTGCCATTGCTACAGGCATCGTGGTGTCACGCTCGTCGTTTGGTA
TGGCTTCATTCAGCTCCGGTTCCCAACGATCAAGGCGAGTTACATGATCCCCCATGTTGTGCAAAAAAGC
GGTTAGCTCCTTCGGTCCTCCGATCGTTGTCAGAAGTAAGTTGGCCGCAGTGTTATCACTCATGGTTATG
GCAGCACTGCATAATTCTCTTACTGTCATGCCATCCGTAAGATGCTTTTCTGTGACTGGTGAGTACTCAA
CCAAGTCATTCTGAGAATAGTGTATGCGGCGACCGAGTTGCTCTTGCCCGGCGTCAATACGGGATAATAC
CGCGCCACATAGCAGAACTTTAAAAGTGCTCATCATTGGAAAACGTTCTTCGGGGCGAAAACTCTCAAGG
ATCTTACCGCTGTTGAGATCCAGTTCGATGTAACCCACTCGTGCACCCAACTGATCTTCAGCATCTTTTA
CTTTCACCAGCGTTTCTGGGTGAGCAAAAACAGGAAGGCAAAATGCCGCAAAAAAGGGAATAAGGGCGAC
ACGGAAATGTTGAATACTCATACTCTTCCTTTTTCAATATTATTGAAGCATTTATCAGGGTTATTGTCTC
ATGAGCGGATACATATTTGAATGTATTTAGAAAAATAAACAAATAGGGGTTCCGCGCACATTTCCCCGAA
AAGTGCCACCTG
[58 nt withheld, positions 6243-6300]
T
[65 nt withheld, positions 6302-6366]
C
[91 nt withheld, positions 6368-6458]
A
[49 nt withheld, positions 6460-6508]
CCTTTGACGTTGGAGTCCACGTTCTTT
[37 nt withheld, positions 6536-6572]
ACCCTATCTCGGTCTATTCTTTTGATTTATAAGGGATTTTGCCGATTTCGGCCTATTGGTTAAAAAATGA
GCTGATTTAACAAAAATTTAACGCGAATTTTAACAAAATATTAACGCTTACAATTTCCATTCGCCATTCA
GGCTGCGCAACTGTTGGGAAGGGCGATCGGTGCGGGCCTCTTCGCTATTACGCCAGCTGGCGAAAGGGGG
ATGTGCTGCAAGGCGATTAAGTTGGGTAACGCCAGGGTTTTCCCAGTCACGACGTTGTAAAACGACGGCC
AGTGAATTGTAATACGACTCACTATAGGGCGAATTGGCCTTAATTAAGGGATCTGTAGGGCGCAGTAGTC
CAGGGTTTCCTTGATGATGTCATACTTATCCTGTCCCTTTTTTTTCCACAGCTCGCGGTTGAGGACAAAC
TCTTCGCGGTCTTTCCAGTGGGGATCGACGGTATCGTAGAGTCGAGGCCGCTCTAGAACTAGTTGCCGAT
TTCGGCCTATTGGTTAAAAAATGAGCTGATTTAACAAAAATTTAACGCGAATTAATTCTGTGGAATGTGT
GTCAGTTAGGGTGTGGAAAGTCCCCAGGCTCCCCAGCAGGCAGAAGTATGCAAAGCATGCATCTCAATTA
GTCAGCAACCAGGTGTGGAAAGTCCCCAGGCTCCCCAGCAGGCAGAAGTATGCAAAGCATGCATCTCAAT
TAGTCAGCAACCATAGTCCCGCCCCTAACTCCGCCCATCCCGCCCCTAACTCCGCCCAGTTCCGCCCATT
CTCCGCCCCATGGCTGACTAATTTTTTTTATTTATGCAGAGGCCGAGGCCGCCTCTGCCTCTGAGCTATT
CCAGAAGTAGTGAGGAGGCTTTTTTGGAGGCCTAGGCTTTTGCAAAAAGCTCCCGGGAGCTTGTATATCC
ATTTTCGGATCTGATCAGCACGTGTTGACAATTAATCATCGGCATAGTATATCGGCATAGTATAATACGA
CAAGGTGAGGAACTAAACCATGGCCAAGCCTTTGTCTCAAGAAGAATCCACCCTCATTGAAAGAGCAACG
GCTACAATCAACAGCATCCCCATCTCTGAAGACTACAGCGTCGCCAGCGCAGCTCTCTCTAGCGACGGCC
GCATCTTCACTGGTGTCAATGTATATCATTTTACTGGGGGACCTTGTGCAGAACTCGTGGTGCTGGGCAC
TGCTGCTGCTGCGGCAGCTGGCAACCTGACTTGTATCGTCGCGATCGGAAATGAGAACAGGGGCATCTTG
AGCCCCTGCGGACGGTGCCGACAGGTGCTTCTCGATCTGCATCCTGGGATCAAAGCCATAGTGAAGGACA
GTGATGGACAGCCGACGGCAGTTGGGATTCGTGAATTGCTGCCCTCTGGTTATGTGTGGGAGGGCTAAGC
ACTTCGTGGCCGAGGAGCAGGACTGACACGTGCTACGAGATTTCGATTCCACCGCCGCCTTCTATGAAAG
GTTGGGCTTCGGAATCGTTTTCCGGGACGCCGGCTGGATGATCCTCCAGCGCGGGGATCTCATGCTGGAG
TTCTTCGCCCACCCCAACTTGTTTATTGCAGCTTATAATGGTTACAAATAAAGCAATAGCATCACAAATT
TCACAAATAAAGCATTTTTTTCACTGCATTCTAGTTGTGGTTTGTCCAAACTCATCAATGTATCTTATCA
TGTCTGCTAGCATCGATACCGTC
Features (pLannotate 1.2.2; 28 found; start..end, strand, type, name):
      1..380     +  enhancer       CMV enhancer: human cytomegalovirus immediate early enhancer
    382..657     +  promoter       chicken β-actin promoter: No description available
    658..1674    +  intron         chimeric intron: chimera between introns from chicken β-actin and rabbit β-globin
   1672..1728    +  CDS            HBB (fragment): HBB_LEPEU - Experimental evidence at protein level: Swiss-Prot protein existence level 1. Involved in oxygen transport from the lung to the various peripheral tissues. From Lepus europaeus (European hare).
   1745..2769    +  CDS            Cre (fragment): site-specific recombinase Cre is a site-specific recombinase from bacteriophage P1. Recombination occurs at loxP sequences.
   2782..3717    +  CDS            ERT2: mutated ligand-binding domain of the human estrogen receptor (Feil et al., 1997)
   3755..3979    +  polyA_signal   bGH poly(A) signal: bovine growth hormone polyadenylation signal
   3983..4004    +  promoter       SV40 promoter (fragment): SV40 enhancer and early promoter
   4051..4069    -  promoter       T3 promoter: promoter for bacteriophage T3 RNA polymerase
   4114..4130    -  protein_bind   lac operator: The lac repressor binds to the lac operator to inhibit transcription in E. coli. This inhibition can be relieved by adding lactose or isopropyl-β-D-thiogalactopyranoside (IPTG). lac repressor encoded by lacI
   4138..4168    -  promoter       lac promoter: promoter for the E. coli lac operon
   4183..4204    -  protein_bind   CAP binding site: CAP binding activates transcription in the presence of cAMP. E. coli catabolite activator protein
   4217..4309    -  CDS            lacI (fragment): lac repressor; lacI; The lac repressor binds to the lac operator to inhibit transcription in E. coli. This inhibition can be relieved by adding lactose or isopropyl-β-D-thiogalactopyranoside (IPTG).
   4492..5080    -  rep_origin     ori: high-copy-number ColE1/pMB1/pBR322/pUC origin of replication
   5251..6111    -  CDS            AmpR: β-lactamase; bla; confers resistance to ampicillin, carbenicillin, and related antibiotics
   6112..6216    -  promoter       AmpR promoter: bla
   6243..6698    +  rep_origin     f1 ori (sequence partly withheld): f1 bacteriophage origin of replication; arrow indicates direction of (+) strand synthesis
   6702..6859    -  CDS            lacZα (fragment): LacZα fragment of β-galactosidase; lacZ fragment
   6862..6880    +  promoter       T7 promoter: promoter for bacteriophage T7 RNA polymerase
   6908..7011    +  misc_feature   Ad SA: adenovirus major late transcript splice acceptor (Friedrich and Soriano, 1991)
   7038..7055    +  misc_feature   MCS (fragment): pBluescript multiple cloning site
   7055..7115    +  rep_origin     f1 ori (fragment): f1 bacteriophage origin of replication; arrow indicates direction of (+) strand synthesis
   7129..7458    +  promoter       SV40 promoter: SV40 enhancer and early promoter
   7506..7553    +  promoter       EM7 promoter: synthetic bacterial promoter&nbsp
   7572..7970    +  CDS            BSD: blasticidin S deaminase; Aspergillus terreus BSD; confers resistance to blasticidin
   7971..7998    +  CDS            BleoR (fragment): antibiotic-binding protein; Sh ble from Streptoalloteichus hindustanus; confers resistance to bleomycin, phleomycin, and Zeocin™
   8008..8133    +  CDS            ble (fragment): BLE_KLEPN - Experimental evidence at protein level: Swiss-Prot protein existence level 1. Binding protein with a strong affinity to the bleomycin family of antibiotics. Binds to CL990; an antimitotic-antibiotic compound. From Klebsiella pneumoniae.
   8128..8249    +  polyA_signal   SV40 poly(A) signal: SV40 polyadenylation signal
