[The description below was written by a language model from this plasmid's Addgene catalogue record and pLannotate feature annotations shown in this document.]
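Description:
pBigTB-CreERT2 is a mammalian expression and mouse targeting plasmid of about 8.3 kb that delivers a tamoxifen-inducible Cre recombinase. It is built on the pBigTB backbone, a pBluescript-type vector. In E. coli it is maintained at high copy through a ColE1/pUC origin and selected with ampicillin via the β-lactamase gene. An f1 origin, flanking T3 and T7 promoters, and remnants of the lac promoter and lacZα region also come from this parentage.

The insert, cloned between SalI and NotI and derived in part from an earlier pCAG-CreERT2 plasmid, places the Cre-ERT2 coding sequence under the CAG promoter. This promoter comprises the CMV immediate-early enhancer, the chicken β-actin promoter and a chimeric β-actin/β-globin intron, and it drives strong, broad expression in mammalian cells. A bovine growth hormone polyadenylation signal terminates the transcript. Cre is fused at its C terminus to ERT2, a mutated ligand-binding domain of the human estrogen receptor. The fusion stays inactive until tamoxifen or its metabolite 4-hydroxytamoxifen binds, after which it can enter the nucleus and recombine loxP sites.

A separate cassette provides selection in mammalian cells. It carries blasticidin S deaminase behind tandem SV40 and EM7 promoters, followed by an SV40 polyadenylation signal; the short bleomycin-resistance fragments annotated nearby appear to be cloning remnants. An adenovirus splice acceptor lies upstream of this cassette, a feature common in ROSA26-style targeting designs. No homology arms are annotated, however, and the record does not name a target locus. The associated work uses the construct to build inducible knockout models, in which stable blasticidin-selected cells excise floxed alleles on tamoxifen treatment.
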