Addgene plasmid #149434: pBigTB-CreERT2
Purpose: tamoxifen-inducible Cre recombinase
Depositing lab: Primo Schaer. Depositing organization: University of Basel. Publication: Inducible TDG knockout models to study epigenetic regulation. Schwarz SD, Grundbacher E, Hrovat AM, Xu J, Kusnierczyk A, Vagbo CB, Schar P, Schuermann D. F1000Res. 2020 Sep 9;9:1112. doi: 10.12688/f1000research.25637.2. eCollection 2020. PubMed 33082936.
Backbone
  Vector backbone: pBigTB (Addgene Plasmid #149432)
  Backbone manufacturer: Primo Schär Lab
  Backbone size w/o insert (bp): 4574
  Total vector size (bp): 8271
  Vector type: Mammalian Expression, Mouse Targeting, Cre/Lox
  Selectable markers: Blasticidin
Growth in bacteria
  Bacterial resistance: Ampicillin, 100 μg/mL
  Growth temperature: 37°C
  Growth strain: DH5alpha
  Copy number: High Copy
Gene/Insert
  Gene/Insert name: Cre-ERT2 fusion protein (alt name: inducible Cre)
  Species: Synthetic
  Insert size (bp): 3722
  Promoter: CAG promoter
  Tag / fusion protein: ERT2 (C terminal on insert)
  Cloning method: Restriction Enzyme; 5′ cloning site SalI (not destroyed); 3′ cloning site NotI (not destroyed)
  Sequencing primers: 5′ pCAG-F; 3′ BGH-rev
Resource information
  A portion of this plasmid was derived from a plasmid made by: Connie Cepko Lab: pCAG-CreERT2 (Addgene Plasmid #14797)
Terms and licenses: Academic/Nonprofit Terms; Industry Terms: Not Available to Industry
How to cite: pBigTB-CreERT2 was a gift from Primo Schaer (Addgene plasmid # 149434 ; http://n2t.net/addgene:149434 ; RRID:Addgene_149434)
